Addgene plasmid #143254: TFORF1108
Purpose: Lentiviral vector for overexpressing transcription factor ORFs with unique 24-bp barcodes. Barcodes facilitate identification of transcription factors in pooled screens.
Depositing lab: Feng Zhang. Depositing organization: Broad Institute. Publication: A transcription factor atlas of directed differentiation. Joung J, Ma S, Tay T, Geiger-Schuller KR, Kirchgatterer PC, Verdine VK, Guo B, Arias-Garcia MA, Allen WE, Singh A, Kuksenko O, Abudayyeh OO, Gootenberg JS, Fu Z, Macrae RK, Buenrostro JD, Regev A, Zhang F. Cell. 2023 Jan 5;186(1):209-229.e26. doi: 10.1016/j.cell.2022.11.026. PubMed 36608654.
Backbone
  Vector backbone: pLX_TRC317
  Backbone manufacturer: Broad Institute Genetic Perturbation Platform
  Backbone size w/o insert (bp): 8264
  Vector type: Mammalian Expression, Lentiviral
  Selectable markers: Puromycin
Growth in bacteria
  Bacterial resistance: Ampicillin, 100 μg/mL
  Growth temperature: 37°C
  Growth strain: NEB Stable
  Copy number: High Copy
Gene/Insert
  Gene/Insert name: CREBBP
  Species: H. sapiens (human)
  Insert size (bp): 7430
  Entrez Gene: CREBBP (a.k.a. CBP, KAT3A, MKHK1, RSTS, RSTS1)
  Promoter: EF1a
  Cloning method: Unknown
  Sequencing primers: 5′ GGGTGGAGACTGAAGTTAGGCCAG; 3′ CACATAGCGTAAAAGGAGCAACATAG
Terms and licenses: Academic/Nonprofit Terms; Industry Terms: Not Available to Industry
Depositor comments: NM_004380,ENST00000262367 . The transcription factor ORF portion of this plasmid was synthesized by Genewiz. Please test multiple small colonies in case of plasmid recombination. To make this collection available in a timely manner, a portion of this collection was not fully sequenced by Addgene. If an Addgene verified full plasmid sequence is not available, please contact us prior to placing an order to request the full sequence.
How to cite: TFORF1108 was a gift from Feng Zhang (Addgene plasmid # 143254 ; http://n2t.net/addgene:143254 ; RRID:Addgene_143254)
