[The description below was written by a language model from this plasmid's Addgene catalogue record and pLannotate feature annotations shown in this document.]
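Description:
TFORF1108 is a third-generation, self-inactivating lentiviral expression plasmid built on the pLX_TRC317 backbone. It carries the human CREBBP open reading frame (CBP/KAT3A, a histone and non-histone acetyltransferase and transcriptional coactivator that binds phosphorylated CREB). It belongs to a barcoded transcription factor ORF collection in which each construct carries a unique 24-bp barcode, so the overexpressed factor can be identified in pooled screens. The feature table does not annotate the barcode, so its position is not stated. In bacteria the plasmid replicates from a high-copy ColE1/pUC-type origin and is selected with ampicillin through the bla gene. An f1 origin and remnants of a lac/lacZα cloning region flanked by T3 and T7 promoters are also present. The depositor warns that the plasmid may recombine, which fits its LTR repeats and total length of about 15.7 kb.

The viral cassette begins with an RSV promoter fused to a truncated HIV-1 5' LTR, which drives Tat-independent transcription of the genomic RNA in packaging cells. The Ψ packaging signal, a gag fragment and the RRE for Rev-dependent nuclear export follow. Inside the provirus, an SV40 early promoter/origin drives the puromycin N-acetyltransferase gene for selection of transduced mammalian cells. A cPPT/CTS element that aids nuclear import lies just downstream. The EF-1α promoter then drives constitutive expression of the roughly 7.3 kb CREBBP coding sequence. Next come a short U6 promoter fragment, the WPRE to enhance transcript stability and expression, the ΔU3 3' LTR and an SV40 polyadenylation signal. No epitope tag or fluorescent reporter is annotated. The construct is intended for stable CREBBP overexpression, alone or in pooled screens such as directed-differentiation studies. The large insert may reduce packaging efficiency.
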