Features (pLannotate 1.2.2; 31 found; start..end, strand, type, name):
      5..231     +  promoter       RSV promoter: Rous sarcoma virus enhancer/promoter
    232..412     +  LTR            5' LTR (truncated): truncated 5' long terminal repeat (LTR) from HIV-1
    459..584     +  misc_feature   HIV-1 Ψ: packaging signal of human immunodeficiency virus type 1
    568..931     +  CDS            HIV-1 gag (fragment): gag protein from human immunodeficiency virus 1; gag
   1077..1310    +  misc_feature   RRE: The Rev response element (RRE) of HIV-1 allows for Rev-dependent mRNA export from the nucleus to the cytoplasm.
   1687..1713    +  CDS            Rev (fragment): human immunodeficiency virus 1 (HIV-1) Rev protein; rev; enhances nuclear export of unspliced and incompletely spliced viral mRNAs
   1720..1743    +  promoter       SV40 promoter (fragment): SV40 early promoter
   1744..1815    +  promoter       SV40 promoter (fragment): SV40 enhancer and early promoter
   1839..1974    +  rep_origin     SV40 ori: SV40 origin of replication
   2020..2616    +  CDS            PuroR (fragment): puromycin N-acetyltransferase; pac from Streptomyces; confers resistance to puromycin
   2665..2782    +  misc_feature   cPPT/CTS: central polypurine tract and central termination sequence of HIV-1
   2847..2913    +  CDS            small t antigen (fragment): SV40 (simian virus 40) small t antigen
   2920..4098    +  promoter       EF-1α promoter: strong constitutive promoter for human elongation factor EF-1α
   4115..11440   +  CDS            CREBBP: CBP_HUMAN - Also known as CBP. Experimental evidence at protein level: Swiss-Prot protein existence level 1. Acetylates histones, giving a specific tag for transcriptional activation (PubMed:24616510). Also acetylates non- histone proteins, like DDX21, FBL, IRF2, MAFG, NCOA3, POLR1E/PAF53 and FOXO1 (PubMed:10490106, PubMed:11154691, PubMed:12738767, PubMed:12929931, PubMed:9707565, PubMed:24207024, PubMed:28790157, PubMed:30540930). Binds specifically to phosphorylated CREB and enhances its transcriptional activity toward cAMP-responsive genes. Acts as a coactivator of ALX1. Acts as a circadia
  11456..11509   +  promoter       U6 promoter (fragment): RNA polymerase III promoter for human U6 snRNA
  11551..12139   +  misc_feature   WPRE: woodchuck hepatitis virus posttranscriptional regulatory element
  12190..12209   +  misc_feature   cPPT/CTS (fragment): central polypurine tract and central termination sequence of HIV-1
  12211..12444   +  LTR            3' LTR (ΔU3): self-inactivating 3' long terminal repeat (LTR) from HIV-1
  12522..12643   +  polyA_signal   SV40 poly(A) signal: SV40 polyadenylation signal
  12683..12818   +  rep_origin     SV40 ori: SV40 origin of replication
  12839..12857   -  promoter       T7 promoter: promoter for bacteriophage T7 RNA polymerase
  12865..13020   +  CDS            lacZα (fragment): LacZα fragment of β-galactosidase; lacZ fragment
  13025..13453   +  rep_origin     f1 ori (sequence partly withheld): f1 bacteriophage origin of replication; arrow indicates direction of (+) strand synthesis
  13506..13610   +  promoter       AmpR promoter: bla
  13611..14471   +  CDS            AmpR: β-lactamase; bla; confers resistance to ampicillin, carbenicillin, and related antibiotics
  14642..15230   +  rep_origin     ori: high-copy-number ColE1/pMB1/pBR322/pUC origin of replication
  15413..15505   +  CDS            lacI (fragment): lac repressor; lacI; The lac repressor binds to the lac operator to inhibit transcription in E. coli. This inhibition can be relieved by adding lactose or isopropyl-β-D-thiogalactopyranoside (IPTG).
  15518..15539   +  protein_bind   CAP binding site: CAP binding activates transcription in the presence of cAMP. E. coli catabolite activator protein
  15554..15584   +  promoter       lac promoter: promoter for the E. coli lac operon
  15588..15610   +  protein_bind   lac operator (fragment): The lac repressor binds to the lac operator to inhibit transcription in E. coli. This inhibition can be relieved by adding lactose or isopropyl-β-D-thiogalactopyranoside (IPTG). lac repressor encoded by lacI
  15653..15671   +  promoter       T3 promoter: promoter for bacteriophage T3 RNA polymerase
>Addgene plasmid #143254 | TFORF1108 | addgene full sequence | sequence record 396151 | Addgene NGS Result
TTAATGTAGTCTTATGCAATACTCTTGTAGTCTTGCAACATGGTAACGATGAGTTAGCAACATGCCTTAC
AAGGAGAGAAAAAGCACCGTGCATGCCGATTGGTGGAAGTAAGGTGGTACGATCGTGCCTTATTAGGAAG
GCAACAGACGGGTCTGACATGGATTGGACGAACCACTGAATTGCCGCATTGCAGAGATATTGTATTTAAG
TGCCTAGCTCGATACATAAACGGGTCTCTCTGGTTAGACCAGATCTGAGCCTGGGAGCTCTCTGGCTAAC
TAGGGAACCCACTGCTTAAGCCTCAATAAAGCTTGCCTTGAGTGCTTCAAGTAGTGTGTGCCCGTCTGTT
GTGTGACTCTGGTAACTAGAGATCCCTCAGACCCTTTTAGTCAGTGTGGAAAATCTCTAGCAGTGGCGCC
CGAACAGGGACTTGAAAGCGAAAGGGAAACCAGAGGAGCTCTCTCGACGCAGGACTCGGCTTGCTGAAGC
GCGCACGGCAAGAGGCGAGGGGCGGCGACTGGTGAGTACGCCAAAAATTTTGACTAGCGGAGGCTAGAAG
GAGAGAGATGGGTGCGAGAGCGTCAGTATTAAGCGGGGGAGAATTAGATCGCGATGGGAAAAAATTCGGT
TAAGGCCAGGGGGAAAGAAAAAATATAAATTAAAACATATAGTATGGGCAAGCAGGGAGCTAGAACGATT
CGCAGTTAATCCTGGCCTGTTAGAAACATCAGAAGGCTGTAGACAAATACTGGGACAGCTACAACCATCC
CTTCAGACAGGATCAGAAGAACTTAGATCATTATATAATACAGTAGCAACCCTCTATTGTGTGCATCAAA
GGATAGAGATAAAAGACACCAAGGAAGCTTTAGACAAGATAGAGGAAGAGCAAAACAAAAGTAAGACCAC
CGCACAGCAAGCGGCCGCTGATCTTCAGACCTGGAGGAGGAGATATGAGGGACAATTGGAGAAGTGAATT
ATATAAATATAAAGTAGTAAAAATTGAACCATTAGGAGTAGCACCCACCAAGGCAAAGAGAAGAGTGGTG
CAGAGAGAAAAAAGAGCAGTGGGAATAGGAGCTTTGTTCCTTGGGTTCTTGGGAGCAGCAGGAAGCACTA
TGGGCGCAGCGTCAATGACGCTGACGGTACAGGCCAGACAATTATTGTCTGGTATAGTGCAGCAGCAGAA
CAATTTGCTGAGGGCTATTGAGGCGCAACAGCATCTGTTGCAACTCACAGTCTGGGGCATCAAGCAGCTC
CAGGCAAGAATCCTGGCTGTGGAAAGATACCTAAAGGATCAACAGCTCCTGGGGATTTGGGGTTGCTCTG
GAAAACTCATTTGCACCACTGCTGTGCCTTGGAATGCTAGTTGGAGTAATAAATCTCTGGAACAGATTTG
GAATCACACGACCTGGATGGAGTGGGACAGAGAAATTAACAATTACACAAGCTTAATACACTCCTTAATT
GAAGAATCGCAAAACCAGCAAGAAAAGAATGAACAAGAATTATTGGAATTAGATAAATGGGCAAGTTTGT
GGAATTGGTTTAACATAACAAATTGGCTGTGGTATATAAAATTATTCATAATGATAGTAGGAGGCTTGGT
AGGTTTAAGAATAGTTTTTGCTGTACTTTCTATAGTGAATAGAGTTAGGCAGGGATATTCACCATTATCG
TTTCAGACCCACCTCCCAACCCCGAGGGGACCCATGCATTGCATCTCAATTAGTCAGCAACCAGGTGTGG
AAAGTCCCCAGGCTCCCCAGCAGGCAGAAGTATGCAAAGCATGCGTCTCAATTAGTCAGCAACCATAGTC
CCGCCCCTAACTCCGCCCATCCCGCCCCTAACTCCGCCCAGTTCCGCCCATTCTCCGCCCCATGGCTGAC
TAATTTTTTTTATTTATGCAGAGGCCGAGGCCGCCTCGGCCTCTGAGCTATTCCAGAAGTAGTGAGGAGG
CTTTTTTGGAGGCCTAGGCTTTTGCAAAAAGCTTTCTAGAGGTACCACCGGAGCTTACCATGACCGAGTA
CAAGCCCACGGTGCGCCTCGCCACCCGCGACGACGTCCCCAGGGCCGTACGCACCCTCGCCGCCGCGTTC
GCCGACTACCCCGCCACGCGCCACACCGTCGATCCGGACCGCCACATCGAGCGGGTCACCGAGCTGCAAG
AACTCTTCCTCACGCGCGTCGGGCTCGACATCGGCAAGGTGTGGGTCGCGGACGACGGCGCCGCCGTGGC
GGTCTGGACCACGCCGGAGAGCGTCGAAGCGGGGGCGGTGTTCGCCGAGATCGGCCCGCGCATGGCCGAG
TTGAGCGGTTCCCGGCTGGCCGCGCAGCAACAGATGGAAGGCCTCCTGGCGCCGCACCGGCCCAAGGAGC
CCGCGTGGTTCCTGGCCACCGTCGGCGTCTCGCCCGACCACCAGGGCAAGGGTCTGGGCAGCGCCGTCGT
GCTCCCCGGAGTGGAGGCGGCCGAGCGCGCCGGGGTGCCCGCCTTCCTGGAGACCTCCGCGCCCCGCAAC
CTCCCCTTCTACGAGCGGCTCGGCTTCACCGTCACCGCCGACGTCGAGGTGCCCGAAGGACCGCGCACCT
GGTGCATGACCCGCAAGCCCGGTGCCAGTTAACGAATTCTAGATCTTGAGACAAATGGCAGTATTCATCC
ACAATTTTAAAAGAAAAGGGGGGATTGGGGGGTACAGTGCAGGGGAAAGAATAGTAGACATAATAGCAAC
AGACATACAAACTAAAGAATTACAAAAACAAATTACAAAAATTCAAAATTTTCGGGTTTATTACAGGGAC
AGCAGAGATCCACTTTGGCGCCGGCTCGAGGCCTGCAGGTGCAAAGATGGATAAAGTTTTAAACAGAGAG
GAATCTTTGCAGCTAATGGACCTTCTAGGTCTTGAAAGGAGTGGGAATTGGCTCCGGTGCCCGTCAGTGG
GCAGAGCGCACATCGCCCACAGTCCCCGAGAAGTTGGGGGGAGGGGTCGGCAATTGAACCGGTGCCTAGA
GAAGGTGGCGCGGGGTAAACTGGGAAAGTGATGTCGTGTACTGGCTCCGCCTTTTTCCCGAGGGTGGGGG
AGAACCGTATATAAGTGCAGTAGTCGCCGTGAACGTTCTTTTTCGCAACGGGTTTGCCGCCAGAACACAG
GTAAGTGCCGTGTGTGGTTCCCGCGGGCCTGGCCTCTTTACGGGTTATGGCCCTTGCGTGCCTTGAATTA
CTTCCACCTGGCTGCAGTACGTGATTCTTGATCCCGAGCTTCGGGTTGGAAGTGGGTGGGAGAGTTCGAG
GCCTTGCGCTTAAGGAGCCCCTTCGCCTCGTGCTTGAGTTGAGGCCTGGCCTGGGCGCTGGGGCCGCCGC
GTGCGAATCTGGTGGCACCTTCGCGCCTGTCTCGCTGCTTTCGATAAGTCTCTAGCCATTTAAAATTTTT
GATGACCTGCTGCGACGCTTTTTTTCTGGCAAGATAGTCTTGTAAATGCGGGCCAAGATCTGCACACTGG
TATTTCGGTTTTTGGGGCCGCGGGCGGCGACGGGGCCCGTGCGTCCCAGCGCACATGTTCGGCGAGGCGG
GGCCTGCGAGCGCGGCCACCGAGAATCGGACGGGGGTAGTCTCAAGCTGGCCGGCCTGCTCTGGTGCCTG
GCCTCGCGCCGCCGTGTATCGCCCCGCCCTGGGCGGCAAGGCTGGCCCGGTCGGCACCAGTTGCGTGAGC
GGAAAGATGGCCGCTTCCCGGCCCTGCTGCAGGGAGCTCAAAATGGAGGACGCGGCGCTCGGGAGAGCGG
GCGGGTGAGTCACCCACACAAAGGAAAAGGGCCTTTCCGTCCTCAGCCGTCGCTTCATGTGACTCCACGG
AGTACCGGGCGCCGTCCAGGCACCTCGATTAGTTCTCGAGCTTTTGGAGTACGTCGTCTTTAGGTTGGGG
GGAGGGGTTTTATGCGATGGAGTTTCCCCACACTGAGTGGGTGGAGACTGAAGTTAGGCCAGCTTGGCAC
TTGATGTAATTCTCCTTGGAATTTGCCCTTTTTGAGTTTGGATCTTGGTTCATTCTCAAGCCTCAGACAG
TGGTTCAAAGTTTTTTTCTTCCATTTCAGGTGTCGTGAGGCTAGCACCGCCACCATGGCTGAGAACTTGC
TGGACGGACCGCCCAACCCCAAAAGAGCCAAACTCAGCTCGCCCGGTTTCTCGGCGAATGACAGCACAGA
TTTTGGATCATTGTTTGACTTGGAAAATGATCTTCCTGATGAGCTGATACCCAATGGAGGAGAATTAGGC
CTTTTAAACAGTGGGAACCTTGTTCCAGATGCTGCTTCCAAACATAAACAACTGTCGGAGCTTCTACGAG
GAGGCAGCGGCTCTAGTATCAACCCAGGAATAGGAAATGTGAGCGCCAGCAGCCCCGTGCAGCAGGGCCT
GGGTGGCCAGGCTCAAGGGCAGCCGAACAGTGCTAACATGGCCAGCCTCAGTGCCATGGGCAAGAGCCCT
CTGAGCCAGGGAGATTCTTCAGCCCCCAGCCTGCCTAAACAGGCAGCCAGCACCTCTGGGCCCACCCCCG
CTGCCTCCCAAGCACTGAATCCGCAAGCACAAAAGCAAGTGGGGCTGGCGACTAGCAGCCCTGCCACGTC
ACAGACTGGACCTGGTATCTGCATGAATGCTAACTTTAACCAGACCCACCCAGGCCTCCTCAATAGTAAC
TCTGGCCATAGCTTAATTAATCAGGCTTCACAAGGGCAGGCGCAAGTCATGAATGGATCTCTTGGGGCTG
CTGGCAGAGGAAGGGGAGCTGGAATGCCGTACCCTACTCCAGCCATGCAGGGCGCCTCGAGCAGCGTGCT
GGCTGAGACCCTAACGCAGGTTTCCCCGCAAATGACTGGTCACGCGGGACTGAACACCGCACAGGCAGGA
GGCATGGCCAAGATGGGAATAACTGGGAACACAAGTCCATTTGGACAGCCCTTTAGTCAAGCTGGAGGGC
AGCCAATGGGAGCCACTGGAGTGAACCCCCAGTTAGCCAGCAAACAGAGCATGGTCAACAGTTTGCCCAC
CTTCCCTACAGATATCAAGAATACTTCAGTCACCAACGTGCCAAATATGTCTCAGATGCAAACATCAGTG
GGAATTGTACCCACACAAGCAATTGCAACAGGCCCCACTGCAGATCCTGAAAAACGCAAACTGATACAGC
AGCAGCTGGTTCTACTGCTTCATGCTCATAAGTGTCAGAGACGAGAGCAAGCAAACGGAGAGGTTCGGGC
CTGCTCGCTCCCGCATTGTCGAACCATGAAAAACGTTTTGAATCACATGACGCATTGTCAGGCTGGGAAA
GCCTGCCAAGTTGCCCATTGTGCATCTTCACGACAAATCATCTCTCATTGGAAGAACTGCACACGACATG
ACTGTCCTGTTTGCCTCCCTTTGAAAAATGCCAGTGACAAGCGAAACCAACAAACCATCCTGGGGTCTCC
AGCTAGTGGAATTCAAAACACAATTGGTTCTGTTGGCACAGGGCAACAGAATGCCACTTCTTTAAGTAAC
CCAAATCCCATAGACCCCAGCTCCATGCAGCGAGCCTATGCTGCTCTCGGACTCCCCTACATGAACCAGC
CCCAGACGCAGCTGCAGCCTCAGGTTCCTGGCCAGCAACCAGCACAGCCTCAAACCCACCAGCAGATGAG
GACTCTCAACCCCCTGGGAAATAATCCAATGAACATTCCAGCAGGAGGAATAACAACAGATCAGCAGCCC
CCAAACTTGATTTCAGAATCAGCTCTTCCGACTTCCCTGGGGGCCACAAACCCACTGATGAACGATGGCT
CCAACTCTGGTAACATTGGAACCCTCAGCACTATACCAACAGCAGCTCCTCCTTCTAGCACCGGTGTAAG
GAAAGGCTGGCACGAACATGTCACTCAGGACCTGCGGAGCCATCTAGTGCATAAACTCGTCCAAGCCATC
TTCCCAACACCTGATCCCGCAGCTCTAAAGGATCGCCGCATGGAAAACCTGGTAGCCTATGCTAAGAAAG
TGGAAGGGGACATGTACGAGTCTGCCAACAGCAGGGATGAATATTATCACTTATTAGCAGAGAAAATCTA
CAAGATACAAAAAGAACTAGAAGAAAAACGGAGGTCGCGTTTACATAAACAAGGCATCTTGGGGAACCAG
CCAGCCTTACCAGCCCCGGGGGCTCAGCCCCCTGTGATTCCACAGGCACAACCTGTGAGACCTCCAAATG
GACCCCTGTCCCTGCCAGTGAATCGCATGCAAGTTTCTCAAGGGATGAATTCATTTAACCCCATGTCCTT
GGGGAACGTCCAGTTGCCACAAGCACCCATGGGACCTCGTGCAGCCTCCCCAATGAACCACTCTGTCCAG
ATGAACAGCATGGGCTCAGTGCCAGGGATGGCCATTTCTCCTTCCCGAATGCCTCAGCCTCCGAACATGA
TGGGTGCACACACCAACAACATGATGGCCCAGGCGCCCGCTCAGAGCCAGTTTCTGCCACAGAACCAGTT
CCCGTCATCCAGCGGGGCGATGAGTGTGGGCATGGGGCAGCCGCCAGCCCAAACAGGCGTGTCACAGGGA
CAGGTGCCTGGTGCTGCTCTTCCTAACCCTCTCAACATGCTGGGGCCTCAGGCCAGCCAGCTACCTTGCC
CTCCAGTGACACAGTCACCACTGCACCCAACACCGCCTCCTGCTTCCACGGCTGCTGGCATGCCATCTCT
CCAGCACACGACACCACCTGGGATGACTCCTCCCCAGCCAGCAGCTCCCACTCAGCCATCAACTCCTGTG
TCGTCTTCCGGGCAGACTCCCACCCCGACTCCTGGCTCAGTGCCCAGTGCTACCCAAACCCAGAGCACCC
CTACAGTCCAGGCAGCAGCCCAGGCCCAGGTGACCCCGCAGCCTCAAACCCCAGTTCAGCCCCCGTCTGT
GGCTACCCCTCAGTCATCGCAGCAACAGCCGACGCCTGTGCACGCCCAGCCTCCTGGCACACCGCTTTCC
CAGGCAGCAGCCAGCATTGATAACAGAGTCCCTACCCCCTCCTCGGTGGCCAGCGCAGAAACCAATTCCC
AGCAGCCAGGACCTGACGTACCTGTGCTGGAAATGAAGACGGAGACCCAAGCAGAGGACACTGAGCCCGA
TCCTGGTGAATCCAAAGGGGAGCCCAGGTCTGAGATGATGGAGGAGGATTTGCAAGGAGCTTCCCAAGTT
AAAGAAGAAACAGACATAGCAGAGCAGAAATCAGAACCAATGGAAGTGGATGAAAAGAAACCTGAAGTGA
AAGTAGAAGTTAAAGAGGAAGAAGAGAGTAGCAGTAACGGCACAGCCTCTCAGTCAACATCTCCTTCGCA
GCCGCGCAAAAAAATCTTTAAACCAGAGGAGTTACGCCAGGCCCTCATGCCAACCCTAGAAGCACTGTAT
CGACAGGACCCAGAGTCATTACCTTTCCGGCAGCCTGTAGATCCCCAGCTCCTCGGAATTCCAGACTATT
TTGACATCGTAAAGAATCCCATGGACCTCTCCACCATCAAGCGGAAGCTGGACACAGGGCAATACCAAGA
GCCCTGGCAGTACGTGGACGACGTCTGGCTCATGTTCAACAATGCCTGGCTCTATAATCGCAAGACATCC
CGAGTCTATAAGTTTTGCAGTAAGCTTGCAGAGGTCTTTGAGCAGGAAATTGACCCTGTCATGCAGTCCC
TTGGATATTGCTGTGGACGCAAGTATGAGTTTTCCCCACAGACTTTGTGCTGCTATGGGAAGCAGCTGTG
TACCATTCCTCGCGATGCTGCCTACTACAGCTATCAGAATAGGTATCATTTCTGTGAGAAGTGTTTCACA
GAGATCCAGGGCGAGAATGTGACCCTGGGTGACGACCCTTCACAGCCCCAGACGACAATTTCAAAGGATC
AGTTTGAAAAGAAGAAAAATGATACCTTAGACCCCGAACCTTTCGTTGATTGCAAGGAGTGTGGCCGGAA
GATGCATCAGATTTGCGTTCTGCACTATGACATCATTTGGCCTTCAGGTTTTGTGTGCGACAACTGCTTG
AAGAAAACTGGCAGACCTCGAAAAGAAAACAAATTCAGTGCTAAGAGGCTGCAGACCACAAGACTGGGAA
ACCACTTGGAAGACCGAGTGAACAAATTTTTGCGGCGCCAGAATCACCCTGAAGCCGGGGAGGTTTTTGT
CCGAGTGGTGGCCAGCTCAGACAAGACGGTGGAGGTCAAGCCCGGGATGAAGTCACGGTTTGTGGATTCT
GGGGAAATGTCTGAATCTTTCCCATATCGAACCAAAGCTCTGTTTGCTTTTGAGGAAATTGACGGCGTGG
ATGTCTGCTTTTTTGGAATGCACGTCCAAGAATACGGCTCTGATTGCCCCCCTCCAAACACGAGGCGTGT
GTACATTTCTTATCTGGATAGTATTCATTTCTTCCGGCCACGTTGCCTCCGCACAGCCGTTTACCATGAG
ATCCTTATTGGATATTTAGAGTATGTGAAGAAATTAGGGTATGTGACAGGGCACATCTGGGCCTGTCCTC
CAAGTGAAGGAGATGATTACATCTTCCATTGCCACCCACCTGATCAAAAAATACCCAAGCCAAAACGACT
GCAGGAGTGGTACAAAAAGATGCTGGACAAGGCGTTTGCAGAGCGGATCATCCATGACTACAAGGATATT
TTCAAACAAGCAACTGAAGACAGGCTCACCAGTGCCAAGGAACTGCCCTATTTTGAAGGTGATTTCTGGC
CCAATGTGTTAGAAGAGAGCATTAAGGAACTAGAACAAGAAGAAGAGGAGAGGAAAAAGGAAGAGAGCAC
TGCAGCCAGTGAAACCACTGAGGGCAGTCAGGGCGACAGCAAGAATGCCAAGAAGAAGAACAACAAGAAA
ACCAACAAGAACAAAAGCAGCATCAGCCGCGCCAACAAGAAGAAGCCCAGCATGCCCAACGTGTCCAATG
ACCTGTCCCAGAAGCTGTATGCCACCATGGAGAAGCACAAGGAGGTCTTCTTCGTGATCCACCTGCACGC
TGGGCCTGTCATCAACACCCTGCCCCCCATCGTCGACCCCGACCCCCTGCTCAGCTGTGACCTCATGGAT
GGGCGCGACGCCTTCCTCACCCTCGCCAGAGACAAGCACTGGGAGTTCTCCTCCTTGCGCCGCTCCAAGT
GGTCCACGCTCTGCATGCTGGTGGAGCTGCACACCCAGGGCCAGGACCGCTTTGTCTACACCTGCAACGA
GTGCAAGCACCACGTGGAGACGCGCTGGCACTGCACTGTGTGCGAGGACTACGACCTCTGCATCAACTGC
TATAACACGAAGAGCCATGCCCATAAGATGGTGAAGTGGGGGCTGGGCCTGGATGACGAGGGCAGCAGCC
AGGGCGAGCCACAGTCAAAGAGCCCCCAGGAGTCACGCCGGCTGAGCATCCAGCGCTGCATCCAGTCGCT
GGTGCACGCGTGCCAGTGCCGCAACGCCAACTGCTCGCTGCCATCCTGCCAGAAGATGAAGCGGGTGGTG
CAGCACACCAAGGGCTGCAAACGCAAGACCAACGGGGGCTGCCCGGTGTGCAAGCAGCTCATCGCCCTCT
GCTGCTACCACGCCAAGCACTGCCAAGAAAACAAATGCCCCGTGCCCTTCTGCCTCAACATCAAACACAA
GCTCCGCCAGCAGCAGATCCAGCACCGCCTGCAGCAGGCCCAGCTCATGCGCCGGCGGATGGCCACCATG
AACACCCGCAACGTGCCTCAGCAGAGTCTGCCTTCTCCTACCTCAGCACCGCCCGGGACCCCCACACAGC
AGCCCAGCACACCCCAGACGCCGCAGCCCCCTGCCCAGCCCCAACCCTCACCCGTGAGCATGTCACCAGC
TGGCTTCCCCAGCGTGGCCCGGACTCAGCCCCCCACCACGGTGTCCACAGGGAAGCCTACCAGCCAGGTG
CCGGCCCCCCCACCCCCGGCCCAGCCCCCTCCTGCAGCGGTGGAAGCGGCTCGGCAGATCGAGCGTGAGG
CCCAGCAGCAGCAGCACCTGTACCGGGTGAACATCAACAACAGCATGCCCCCAGGACGCACGGGCATGGG
GACCCCGGGGAGCCAGATGGCCCCCGTGAGCCTGAATGTGCCCCGACCCAACCAGGTGAGCGGGCCCGTC
ATGCCCAGCATGCCTCCCGGGCAGTGGCAGCAGGCGCCCCTTCCCCAGCAGCAGCCCATGCCAGGCTTGC
CCAGGCCTGTGATATCCATGCAGGCCCAGGCGGCCGTGGCTGGGCCCCGGATGCCCAGCGTGCAGCCACC
CAGGAGCATCTCACCCAGCGCTCTGCAAGACCTGCTGCGGACCCTGAAGTCGCCCAGCTCCCCTCAGCAG
CAACAGCAGGTGCTGAACATTCTCAAATCAAACCCGCAGCTAATGGCAGCTTTCATCAAACAGCGCACAG
CCAAGTACGTGGCCAATCAGCCCGGCATGCAGCCCCAGCCTGGCCTCCAGTCCCAGCCCGGCATGCAACC
CCAGCCTGGCATGCACCAGCAGCCCAGCCTGCAGAACCTGAATGCCATGCAGGCTGGCGTGCCGCGGCCC
GGTGTGCCTCCACAGCAGCAGGCGATGGGAGGCCTGAACCCCCAGGGCCAGGCCTTGAACATCATGAACC
CAGGACACAACCCCAACATGGCGAGTATGAATCCACAGTACCGAGAAATGTTACGGAGGCAGCTGCTGCA
GCAGCAGCAGCAACAGCAGCAGCAACAACAGCAGCAACAGCAGCAGCAGCAAGGGAGTGCCGGCATGGCT
GGGGGCATGGCGGGGCACGGCCAGTTCCAGCAGCCTCAAGGACCCGGAGGCTACCCACCGGCCATGCAGC
AGCAGCAGCGCATGCAGCAGCATCTCCCCCTCCAGGGCAGCTCCATGGGCCAGATGGCGGCTCAGATGGG
ACAGCTTGGCCAGATGGGGCAGCCGGGGCTGGGGGCAGACAGCACCCCCAACATCCAGCAAGCCCTGCAG
CAGCGGATTCTGCAGCAACAGCAGATGAAGCAGCAGATTGGGTCCCCAGGCCAGCCGAACCCCATGAGCC
CCCAGCAACACATGCTCTCAGGACAGCCACAGGCCTCGCATCTCCCTGGCCAGCAGATCGCCACGTCCCT
TAGTAACCAGGTGCGGTCTCCAGCCCCTGTCCAGTCTCCACGGCCCCAGTCCCAGCCTCCACATTCCAGC
CCGTCACCACGGATACAGCCCCAGCCTTCGCCACACCACGTCTCACCCCAGACTGGTTCCCCCCACCCCG
GACTCGCAGTCACCATGGCCAGCTCCATAGATCAGGGACACTTGGGGAACCCCGAACAGAGTGCAATGCT
CCCCCAGCTGAACACCCCCAGCAGGAGTGCGCTGTCCAGCGAACTGTCCCTGGTCGGGGACACCACGGGG
GACACGCTAGAGAAGTTTGTGGAGGGCTTGTAGTAATGAACTAGTCCGTAACTTGAAAGTATTTCGATTT
CTTGGCTTTATATATCTTGTGGAAAGGACGAATCCGACCACTGACTATCGAGTCCACGCGTTAAGTCGAC
AATCAACCTCTGGATTACAAAATTTGTGAAAGATTGACTGGTATTCTTAACTATGTTGCTCCTTTTACGC
TATGTGGATACGCTGCTTTAATGCCTTTGTATCATGCTATTGCTTCCCGTATGGCTTTCATTTTCTCCTC
CTTGTATAAATCCTGGTTGCTGTCTCTTTATGAGGAGTTGTGGCCCGTTGTCAGGCAACGTGGCGTGGTG
TGCACTGTGTTTGCTGACGCAACCCCCACTGGTTGGGGCATTGCCACCACCTGTCAGCTCCTTTCCGGGA
CTTTCGCTTTCCCCCTCCCTATTGCCACGGCGGAACTCATCGCCGCCTGCCTTGCCCGCTGCTGGACAGG
GGCTCGGCTGTTGGGCACTGACAATTCCGTGGTGTTGTCGGGGAAATCATCGTCCTTTCCTTGGCTGCTC
GCCTGTGTTGCCACCTGGATTCTGCGCGGGACGTCCTTCTGCTACGTCCCTTCGGCCCTCAATCCAGCGG
ACCTTCCTTCCCGCGGCCTGCTGCCGGCTCTGCGGCCTCTTCCGCGTCTTCGCCTTCGCCCTCAGACGAG
TCGGATCTCCCTTTGGGCCGCCTCCCCGCGTCGACTTTAAGACCAATGACTTACAAGGCAGCTGTAGATC
TTAGCCACTTTTTAAAAGAAAAGGGGGGACTGGAAGGGCTAATTCACTCCCAACGAAGACAAGATCTGCT
TTTTGCTTGTACTGGGTCTCTCTGGTTAGACCAGATCTGAGCCTGGGAGCTCTCTGGCTAACTAGGGAAC
CCACTGCTTAAGCCTCAATAAAGCTTGCCTTGAGTGCTTCAAGTAGTGTGTGCCCGTCTGTTGTGTGACT
CTGGTAACTAGAGATCCCTCAGACCCTTTTAGTCAGTGTGGAAAATCTCTAGCAGTACGTATAGTAGTTC
ATGTCATCTTATTATTCAGTATTTATAACTTGCAAAGAAATGAATATCAGAGAGTGAGAGGAACTTGTTT
ATTGCAGCTTATAATGGTTACAAATAAAGCAATAGCATCACAAATTTCACAAATAAAGCATTTTTTTCAC
TGCATTCTAGTTGTGGTTTGTCCAAACTCATCAATGTATCTTATCATGTCTGGCTCTAGCTATCCCGCCC
CTAACTCCGCCCATCCCGCCCCTAACTCCGCCCAGTTCCGCCCATTCTCCGCCCCATGGCTGACTAATTT
TTTTTATTTATGCAGAGGCCGAGGCCGCCTCGGCCTCTGAGCTATTCCAGAAGTAGTGAGGAGGCTTTTT
TGGAGGCCTAGGGACGTACCCAATTCGCCCTATAGTGAGTCGTATTACGCGCGCTCACTGGCCGTCGTTT
TACAACGTCGTGACTGGGAAAACCCTGGCGTTACCCAACTTAATCGCCTTGCAGCACATCCCCCTTTCGC
CAGCTGGCGTAATAGCGAAGAGGCCCGCACCGATCGCCCTTCCCAACAGTTGCGCAGCCTGAATGGCGAA
TGGG
[124 nt withheld, positions 13025-13148]
C
[91 nt withheld, positions 13150-13240]
A
[49 nt withheld, positions 13242-13290]
CCTTTGACGTTGGAGTCCACGTTCTTT
[37 nt withheld, positions 13318-13354]
ACCCTATCTCGGTCTATTCTTTTGATTTATAAGGGATTTTGCCGATTTCGGCCTATTGGTTAAAAAATGA
GCTGATTTAACAAAAATTTAACGCGAATTTTAACAAAATATTAACGCTTACAATTTAGGTGGCACTTTTC
GGGGAAATGTGCGCGGAACCCCTATTTGTTTATTTTTCTAAATACATTCAAATATGTATCCGCTCATGAG
ACAATAACCCTGATAAATGCTTCAATAATATTGAAAAAGGAAGAGTATGAGTATTCAACATTTCCGTGTC
GCCCTTATTCCCTTTTTTGCGGCATTTTGCCTTCCTGTTTTTGCTCACCCAGAAACGCTGGTGAAAGTAA
AAGATGCTGAAGATCAGTTGGGTGCACGAGTGGGTTACATCGAACTGGATCTCAACAGCGGTAAGATCCT
TGAGAGTTTTCGCCCCGAAGAACGTTTTCCAATGATGAGCACTTTTAAAGTTCTGCTATGTGGCGCGGTA
TTATCCCGTATTGACGCCGGGCAAGAGCAACTCGGTCGCCGCATACACTATTCTCAGAATGACTTGGTTG
AGTACTCACCAGTCACAGAAAAGCATCTTACGGATGGCATGACAGTAAGAGAATTATGCAGTGCTGCCAT
AACCATGAGTGATAACACTGCGGCCAACTTACTTCTGACAACGATCGGAGGACCGAAGGAGCTAACCGCT
TTTTTGCACAACATGGGGGATCATGTAACTCGCCTTGATCGTTGGGAACCGGAGCTGAATGAAGCCATAC
CAAACGACGAGCGTGACACCACGATGCCTGTAGCAATGGCAACAACGTTGCGCAAACTATTAACTGGCGA
ACTACTTACTCTAGCTTCCCGGCAACAATTAATAGACTGGATGGAGGCGGATAAAGTTGCAGGACCACTT
CTGCGCTCGGCCCTTCCGGCTGGCTGGTTTATTGCTGATAAATCTGGAGCCGGTGAGCGTGGGTCTCGCG
GTATCATTGCAGCACTGGGGCCAGATGGTAAGCCCTCCCGTATCGTAGTTATCTACACGACGGGGAGTCA
GGCAACTATGGATGAACGAAATAGACAGATCGCTGAGATAGGTGCCTCACTGATTAAGCATTGGTAACTG
TCAGACCAAGTTTACTCATATATACTTTAGATTGATTTAAAACTTCATTTTTAATTTAAAAGGATCTAGG
TGAAGATCCTTTTTGATAATCTCATGACCAAAATCCCTTAACGTGAGTTTTCGTTCCACTGAGCGTCAGA
CCCCGTAGAAAAGATCAAAGGATCTTCTTGAGATCCTTTTTTTCTGCGCGTAATCTGCTGCTTGCAAACA
AAAAAACCACCGCTACCAGCGGTGGTTTGTTTGCCGGATCAAGAGCTACCAACTCTTTTTCCGAAGGTAA
CTGGCTTCAGCAGAGCGCAGATACCAAATACTGTTCTTCTAGTGTAGCCGTAGTTAGGCCACCACTTCAA
GAACTCTGTAGCACCGCCTACATACCTCGCTCTGCTAATCCTGTTACCAGTGGCTGCTGCCAGTGGCGAT
AAGTCGTGTCTTACCGGGTTGGACTCAAGACGATAGTTACCGGATAAGGCGCAGCGGTCGGGCTGAACGG
GGGGTTCGTGCACACAGCCCAGCTTGGAGCGAACGACCTACACCGAACTGAGATACCTACAGCGTGAGCT
ATGAGAAAGCGCCACGCTTCCCGAAGGGAGAAAGGCGGACAGGTATCCGGTAAGCGGCAGGGTCGGAACA
GGAGAGCGCACGAGGGAGCTTCCAGGGGGAAACGCCTGGTATCTTTATAGTCCTGTCGGGTTTCGCCACC
TCTGACTTGAGCGTCGATTTTTGTGATGCTCGTCAGGGGGGCGGAGCCTATGGAAAAACGCCAGCAACGC
GGCCTTTTTACGGTTCCTGGCCTTTTGCTGGCCTTTTGCTCACATGTTCTTTCCTGCGTTATCCCCTGAT
TCTGTGGATAACCGTATTACCGCCTTTGAGTGAGCTGATACCGCTCGCCGCAGCCGAACGACCGAGCGCA
GCGAGTCAGTGAGCGAGGAAGCGGAAGAGCGCCCAATACGCAAACCGCCTCTCCCCGCGCGTTGGCCGAT
TCATTAATGCAGCTGGCACGACAGGTTTCCCGACTGGAAAGCGGGCAGTGAGCGCAACGCAATTAATGTG
AGTTAGCTCACTCATTAGGCACCCCAGGCTTTACACTTTATGCTTCCGGCTCGTATGTTGTGTGGAATTG
TGAGCGGATAACAATTTCACACAGGAAACAGCTATGACCATGATTACGCCAAGCGCGCAATTAACCCTCA
CTAAAGGGAACAAAAGCTGGAGCTGCAAGC
