>Addgene plasmid #143254 | TFORF1108 | depositor partial sequence | sequence record 281900 | Insert
ACCGCCACCATGGCTGAGAACTTGCTGGACGGACCGCCCAACCCCAAAAGAGCCAAACTCAGCTCGCCCG
GTTTCTCGGCGAATGACAGCACAGATTTTGGATCATTGTTTGACTTGGAAAATGATCTTCCTGATGAGCT
GATACCCAATGGAGGAGAATTAGGCCTTTTAAACAGTGGGAACCTTGTTCCAGATGCTGCTTCCAAACAT
AAACAACTGTCGGAGCTTCTACGAGGAGGCAGCGGCTCTAGTATCAACCCAGGAATAGGAAATGTGAGCG
CCAGCAGCCCCGTGCAGCAGGGCCTGGGTGGCCAGGCTCAAGGGCAGCCGAACAGTGCTAACATGGCCAG
CCTCAGTGCCATGGGCAAGAGCCCTCTGAGCCAGGGAGATTCTTCAGCCCCCAGCCTGCCTAAACAGGCA
GCCAGCACCTCTGGGCCCACCCCCGCTGCCTCCCAAGCACTGAATCCGCAAGCACAAAAGCAAGTGGGGC
TGGCGACTAGCAGCCCTGCCACGTCACAGACTGGACCTGGTATCTGCATGAATGCTAACTTTAACCAGAC
CCACCCAGGCCTCCTCAATAGTAACTCTGGCCATAGCTTAATTAATCAGGCTTCACAAGGGCAGGCGCAA
GTCATGAATGGATCTCTTGGGGCTGCTGGCAGAGGAAGGGGAGCTGGAATGCCGTACCCTACTCCAGCCA
TGCAGGGCGCCTCGAGCAGCGTGCTGGCTGAGACCCTAACGCAGGTTTCCCCGCAAATGACTGGTCACGC
GGGACTGAACACCGCACAGGCAGGAGGCATGGCCAAGATGGGAATAACTGGGAACACAAGTCCATTTGGA
CAGCCCTTTAGTCAAGCTGGAGGGCAGCCAATGGGAGCCACTGGAGTGAACCCCCAGTTAGCCAGCAAAC
AGAGCATGGTCAACAGTTTGCCCACCTTCCCTACAGATATCAAGAATACTTCAGTCACCAACGTGCCAAA
TATGTCTCAGATGCAAACATCAGTGGGAATTGTACCCACACAAGCAATTGCAACAGGCCCCACTGCAGAT
CCTGAAAAACGCAAACTGATACAGCAGCAGCTGGTTCTACTGCTTCATGCTCATAAGTGTCAGAGACGAG
AGCAAGCAAACGGAGAGGTTCGGGCCTGCTCGCTCCCGCATTGTCGAACCATGAAAAACGTTTTGAATCA
CATGACGCATTGTCAGGCTGGGAAAGCCTGCCAAGTTGCCCATTGTGCATCTTCACGACAAATCATCTCT
CATTGGAAGAACTGCACACGACATGACTGTCCTGTTTGCCTCCCTTTGAAAAATGCCAGTGACAAGCGAA
ACCAACAAACCATCCTGGGGTCTCCAGCTAGTGGAATTCAAAACACAATTGGTTCTGTTGGCACAGGGCA
ACAGAATGCCACTTCTTTAAGTAACCCAAATCCCATAGACCCCAGCTCCATGCAGCGAGCCTATGCTGCT
CTCGGACTCCCCTACATGAACCAGCCCCAGACGCAGCTGCAGCCTCAGGTTCCTGGCCAGCAACCAGCAC
AGCCTCAAACCCACCAGCAGATGAGGACTCTCAACCCCCTGGGAAATAATCCAATGAACATTCCAGCAGG
AGGAATAACAACAGATCAGCAGCCCCCAAACTTGATTTCAGAATCAGCTCTTCCGACTTCCCTGGGGGCC
ACAAACCCACTGATGAACGATGGCTCCAACTCTGGTAACATTGGAACCCTCAGCACTATACCAACAGCAG
CTCCTCCTTCTAGCACCGGTGTAAGGAAAGGCTGGCACGAACATGTCACTCAGGACCTGCGGAGCCATCT
AGTGCATAAACTCGTCCAAGCCATCTTCCCAACACCTGATCCCGCAGCTCTAAAGGATCGCCGCATGGAA
AACCTGGTAGCCTATGCTAAGAAAGTGGAAGGGGACATGTACGAGTCTGCCAACAGCAGGGATGAATATT
ATCACTTATTAGCAGAGAAAATCTACAAGATACAAAAAGAACTAGAAGAAAAACGGAGGTCGCGTTTACA
TAAACAAGGCATCTTGGGGAACCAGCCAGCCTTACCAGCCCCGGGGGCTCAGCCCCCTGTGATTCCACAG
GCACAACCTGTGAGACCTCCAAATGGACCCCTGTCCCTGCCAGTGAATCGCATGCAAGTTTCTCAAGGGA
TGAATTCATTTAACCCCATGTCCTTGGGGAACGTCCAGTTGCCACAAGCACCCATGGGACCTCGTGCAGC
CTCCCCAATGAACCACTCTGTCCAGATGAACAGCATGGGCTCAGTGCCAGGGATGGCCATTTCTCCTTCC
CGAATGCCTCAGCCTCCGAACATGATGGGTGCACACACCAACAACATGATGGCCCAGGCGCCCGCTCAGA
GCCAGTTTCTGCCACAGAACCAGTTCCCGTCATCCAGCGGGGCGATGAGTGTGGGCATGGGGCAGCCGCC
AGCCCAAACAGGCGTGTCACAGGGACAGGTGCCTGGTGCTGCTCTTCCTAACCCTCTCAACATGCTGGGG
CCTCAGGCCAGCCAGCTACCTTGCCCTCCAGTGACACAGTCACCACTGCACCCAACACCGCCTCCTGCTT
CCACGGCTGCTGGCATGCCATCTCTCCAGCACACGACACCACCTGGGATGACTCCTCCCCAGCCAGCAGC
TCCCACTCAGCCATCAACTCCTGTGTCGTCTTCCGGGCAGACTCCCACCCCGACTCCTGGCTCAGTGCCC
AGTGCTACCCAAACCCAGAGCACCCCTACAGTCCAGGCAGCAGCCCAGGCCCAGGTGACCCCGCAGCCTC
AAACCCCAGTTCAGCCCCCGTCTGTGGCTACCCCTCAGTCATCGCAGCAACAGCCGACGCCTGTGCACGC
CCAGCCTCCTGGCACACCGCTTTCCCAGGCAGCAGCCAGCATTGATAACAGAGTCCCTACCCCCTCCTCG
GTGGCCAGCGCAGAAACCAATTCCCAGCAGCCAGGACCTGACGTACCTGTGCTGGAAATGAAGACGGAGA
CCCAAGCAGAGGACACTGAGCCCGATCCTGGTGAATCCAAAGGGGAGCCCAGGTCTGAGATGATGGAGGA
GGATTTGCAAGGAGCTTCCCAAGTTAAAGAAGAAACAGACATAGCAGAGCAGAAATCAGAACCAATGGAA
GTGGATGAAAAGAAACCTGAAGTGAAAGTAGAAGTTAAAGAGGAAGAAGAGAGTAGCAGTAACGGCACAG
CCTCTCAGTCAACATCTCCTTCGCAGCCGCGCAAAAAAATCTTTAAACCAGAGGAGTTACGCCAGGCCCT
CATGCCAACCCTAGAAGCACTGTATCGACAGGACCCAGAGTCATTACCTTTCCGGCAGCCTGTAGATCCC
CAGCTCCTCGGAATTCCAGACTATTTTGACATCGTAAAGAATCCCATGGACCTCTCCACCATCAAGCGGA
AGCTGGACACAGGGCAATACCAAGAGCCCTGGCAGTACGTGGACGACGTCTGGCTCATGTTCAACAATGC
CTGGCTCTATAATCGCAAGACATCCCGAGTCTATAAGTTTTGCAGTAAGCTTGCAGAGGTCTTTGAGCAG
GAAATTGACCCTGTCATGCAGTCCCTTGGATATTGCTGTGGACGCAAGTATGAGTTTTCCCCACAGACTT
TGTGCTGCTATGGGAAGCAGCTGTGTACCATTCCTCGCGATGCTGCCTACTACAGCTATCAGAATAGGTA
TCATTTCTGTGAGAAGTGTTTCACAGAGATCCAGGGCGAGAATGTGACCCTGGGTGACGACCCTTCACAG
CCCCAGACGACAATTTCAAAGGATCAGTTTGAAAAGAAGAAAAATGATACCTTAGACCCCGAACCTTTCG
TTGATTGCAAGGAGTGTGGCCGGAAGATGCATCAGATTTGCGTTCTGCACTATGACATCATTTGGCCTTC
AGGTTTTGTGTGCGACAACTGCTTGAAGAAAACTGGCAGACCTCGAAAAGAAAACAAATTCAGTGCTAAG
AGGCTGCAGACCACAAGACTGGGAAACCACTTGGAAGACCGAGTGAACAAATTTTTGCGGCGCCAGAATC
ACCCTGAAGCCGGGGAGGTTTTTGTCCGAGTGGTGGCCAGCTCAGACAAGACGGTGGAGGTCAAGCCCGG
GATGAAGTCACGGTTTGTGGATTCTGGGGAAATGTCTGAATCTTTCCCATATCGAACCAAAGCTCTGTTT
GCTTTTGAGGAAATTGACGGCGTGGATGTCTGCTTTTTTGGAATGCACGTCCAAGAATACGGCTCTGATT
GCCCCCCTCCAAACACGAGGCGTGTGTACATTTCTTATCTGGATAGTATTCATTTCTTCCGGCCACGTTG
CCTCCGCACAGCCGTTTACCATGAGATCCTTATTGGATATTTAGAGTATGTGAAGAAATTAGGGTATGTG
ACAGGGCACATCTGGGCCTGTCCTCCAAGTGAAGGAGATGATTACATCTTCCATTGCCACCCACCTGATC
AAAAAATACCCAAGCCAAAACGACTGCAGGAGTGGTACAAAAAGATGCTGGACAAGGCGTTTGCAGAGCG
GATCATCCATGACTACAAGGATATTTTCAAACAAGCAACTGAAGACAGGCTCACCAGTGCCAAGGAACTG
CCCTATTTTGAAGGTGATTTCTGGCCCAATGTGTTAGAAGAGAGCATTAAGGAACTAGAACAAGAAGAAG
AGGAGAGGAAAAAGGAAGAGAGCACTGCAGCCAGTGAAACCACTGAGGGCAGTCAGGGCGACAGCAAGAA
TGCCAAGAAGAAGAACAACAAGAAAACCAACAAGAACAAAAGCAGCATCAGCCGCGCCAACAAGAAGAAG
CCCAGCATGCCCAACGTGTCCAATGACCTGTCCCAGAAGCTGTATGCCACCATGGAGAAGCACAAGGAGG
TCTTCTTCGTGATCCACCTGCACGCTGGGCCTGTCATCAACACCCTGCCCCCCATCGTCGACCCCGACCC
CCTGCTCAGCTGTGACCTCATGGATGGGCGCGACGCCTTCCTCACCCTCGCCAGAGACAAGCACTGGGAG
TTCTCCTCCTTGCGCCGCTCCAAGTGGTCCACGCTCTGCATGCTGGTGGAGCTGCACACCCAGGGCCAGG
ACCGCTTTGTCTACACCTGCAACGAGTGCAAGCACCACGTGGAGACGCGCTGGCACTGCACTGTGTGCGA
GGACTACGACCTCTGCATCAACTGCTATAACACGAAGAGCCATGCCCATAAGATGGTGAAGTGGGGGCTG
GGCCTGGATGACGAGGGCAGCAGCCAGGGCGAGCCACAGTCAAAGAGCCCCCAGGAGTCACGCCGGCTGA
GCATCCAGCGCTGCATCCAGTCGCTGGTGCACGCGTGCCAGTGCCGCAACGCCAACTGCTCGCTGCCATC
CTGCCAGAAGATGAAGCGGGTGGTGCAGCACACCAAGGGCTGCAAACGCAAGACCAACGGGGGCTGCCCG
GTGTGCAAGCAGCTCATCGCCCTCTGCTGCTACCACGCCAAGCACTGCCAAGAAAACAAATGCCCCGTGC
CCTTCTGCCTCAACATCAAACACAAGCTCCGCCAGCAGCAGATCCAGCACCGCCTGCAGCAGGCCCAGCT
CATGCGCCGGCGGATGGCCACCATGAACACCCGCAACGTGCCTCAGCAGAGTCTGCCTTCTCCTACCTCA
GCACCGCCCGGGACCCCCACACAGCAGCCCAGCACACCCCAGACGCCGCAGCCCCCTGCCCAGCCCCAAC
CCTCACCCGTGAGCATGTCACCAGCTGGCTTCCCCAGCGTGGCCCGGACTCAGCCCCCCACCACGGTGTC
CACAGGGAAGCCTACCAGCCAGGTGCCGGCCCCCCCACCCCCGGCCCAGCCCCCTCCTGCAGCGGTGGAA
GCGGCTCGGCAGATCGAGCGTGAGGCCCAGCAGCAGCAGCACCTGTACCGGGTGAACATCAACAACAGCA
TGCCCCCAGGACGCACGGGCATGGGGACCCCGGGGAGCCAGATGGCCCCCGTGAGCCTGAATGTGCCCCG
ACCCAACCAGGTGAGCGGGCCCGTCATGCCCAGCATGCCTCCCGGGCAGTGGCAGCAGGCGCCCCTTCCC
CAGCAGCAGCCCATGCCAGGCTTGCCCAGGCCTGTGATATCCATGCAGGCCCAGGCGGCCGTGGCTGGGC
CCCGGATGCCCAGCGTGCAGCCACCCAGGAGCATCTCACCCAGCGCTCTGCAAGACCTGCTGCGGACCCT
GAAGTCGCCCAGCTCCCCTCAGCAGCAACAGCAGGTGCTGAACATTCTCAAATCAAACCCGCAGCTAATG
GCAGCTTTCATCAAACAGCGCACAGCCAAGTACGTGGCCAATCAGCCCGGCATGCAGCCCCAGCCTGGCC
TCCAGTCCCAGCCCGGCATGCAACCCCAGCCTGGCATGCACCAGCAGCCCAGCCTGCAGAACCTGAATGC
CATGCAGGCTGGCGTGCCGCGGCCCGGTGTGCCTCCACAGCAGCAGGCGATGGGAGGCCTGAACCCCCAG
GGCCAGGCCTTGAACATCATGAACCCAGGACACAACCCCAACATGGCGAGTATGAATCCACAGTACCGAG
AAATGTTACGGAGGCAGCTGCTGCAGCAGCAGCAGCAACAGCAGCAGCAACAACAGCAGCAACAGCAGCA
GCAGCAAGGGAGTGCCGGCATGGCTGGGGGCATGGCGGGGCACGGCCAGTTCCAGCAGCCTCAAGGACCC
GGAGGCTACCCACCGGCCATGCAGCAGCAGCAGCGCATGCAGCAGCATCTCCCCCTCCAGGGCAGCTCCA
TGGGCCAGATGGCGGCTCAGATGGGACAGCTTGGCCAGATGGGGCAGCCGGGGCTGGGGGCAGACAGCAC
CCCCAACATCCAGCAAGCCCTGCAGCAGCGGATTCTGCAGCAACAGCAGATGAAGCAGCAGATTGGGTCC
CCAGGCCAGCCGAACCCCATGAGCCCCCAGCAACACATGCTCTCAGGACAGCCACAGGCCTCGCATCTCC
CTGGCCAGCAGATCGCCACGTCCCTTAGTAACCAGGTGCGGTCTCCAGCCCCTGTCCAGTCTCCACGGCC
CCAGTCCCAGCCTCCACATTCCAGCCCGTCACCACGGATACAGCCCCAGCCTTCGCCACACCACGTCTCA
CCCCAGACTGGTTCCCCCCACCCCGGACTCGCAGTCACCATGGCCAGCTCCATAGATCAGGGACACTTGG
GGAACCCCGAACAGAGTGCAATGCTCCCCCAGCTGAACACCCCCAGCAGGAGTGCGCTGTCCAGCGAACT
GTCCCTGGTCGGGGACACCACGGGGGACACGCTAGAGAAGTTTGTGGAGGGCTTGTAGTAATGAACTAGT
CCGTAACTTGAAAGTATTTCGATTTCTTGGCTTTATATATCTTGTGGAAAGGACGAATCCGACCACTGAC
TATCGAGTCC
