>Addgene plasmid #143254 | TFORF1108 | depositor partial sequence | sequence record 281901 | Barcode
ATCCGACCACTGACTATCGAGTCC
